Addgene plasmid #141776: TFORF0979
Purpose: Lentiviral vector for overexpressing transcription factor ORFs with unique 24-bp barcodes. Barcodes facilitate identification of transcription factors in pooled screens.
Depositing lab: Feng Zhang. Depositing organization: Broad Institute. Publication: A transcription factor atlas of directed differentiation. Joung J, Ma S, Tay T, Geiger-Schuller KR, Kirchgatterer PC, Verdine VK, Guo B, Arias-Garcia MA, Allen WE, Singh A, Kuksenko O, Abudayyeh OO, Gootenberg JS, Fu Z, Macrae RK, Buenrostro JD, Regev A, Zhang F. Cell. 2023 Jan 5;186(1):209-229.e26. doi: 10.1016/j.cell.2022.11.026. PubMed 36608654.
Backbone
  Vector backbone: pLX_TRC317
  Backbone manufacturer: Broad Institute Genetic Perturbation Platform
  Backbone size w/o insert (bp): 8264
  Vector type: Mammalian Expression, Lentiviral
  Selectable markers: Puromycin
Growth in bacteria
  Bacterial resistance: Ampicillin, 100 μg/mL
  Growth temperature: 37°C
  Growth strain: NEB Stable
  Copy number: High Copy
Gene/Insert
  Gene/Insert name: KLF7
  Species: H. sapiens (human)
  Insert size (bp): 1010
  Entrez Gene: KLF7 (a.k.a. UKLF)
  Promoter: EF1a
  Cloning method: Unknown
  Sequencing primers: 5′ GGGTGGAGACTGAAGTTAGGCCAG; 3′ CACATAGCGTAAAAGGAGCAACATAG
Terms and licenses: Academic/Nonprofit Terms; Industry Terms: Not Available to Industry
Depositor comments: NM_003709,XM_017005161,ENST00000309446 . The transcription factor ORF portion of this plasmid was synthesized by Genewiz. Please test multiple small colonies in case of plasmid recombination. To make this collection available in a timely manner, a portion of this collection was not fully sequenced by Addgene. If an Addgene verified full plasmid sequence is not available, please contact us prior to placing an order to request the full sequence.
How to cite: TFORF0979 was a gift from Feng Zhang (Addgene plasmid # 141776 ; http://n2t.net/addgene:141776 ; RRID:Addgene_141776)
