[The description below was written by a language model from this plasmid's Addgene catalogue record and pLannotate feature annotations shown in this document.]
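Description:
TFORF0979 is a lentiviral mammalian expression plasmid built on the pLX_TRC317 backbone and carrying the human transcription factor KLF7 (also known as UKLF) as an overexpression ORF. It belongs to a barcoded transcription factor ORF collection: each member carries a unique 24-bp barcode so that the factor delivered to a cell can be identified in pooled screens, such as those probing directed differentiation. The barcode is not annotated as a separate feature in the table. The full sequence record is about 9.3 kb, consistent with the stated backbone plus an insert of roughly 1 kb. In bacteria the plasmid is maintained through a high-copy ColE1/pUC-type origin and selected with ampicillin via the β-lactamase gene. An f1 origin and remnants of a lac/lacZα cloning region with T7 and T3 promoters also lie in the backbone. The depositor warns that recombination can occur, as is common with LTR-containing plasmids.

The viral cassette follows a third-generation, self-inactivating design. An RSV promoter fused to a truncated HIV-1 5' LTR drives genomic RNA production in packaging cells, followed by the Ψ packaging signal with a partial gag sequence and the RRE for Rev-dependent nuclear export. The ΔU3 3' LTR inactivates LTR promoter activity after integration. Within the provirus, an SV40 early promoter drives puromycin N-acetyltransferase for selecting transduced cells. A cPPT/CTS element, which aids nuclear import of the viral genome, sits between this cassette and the EF-1α promoter, which constitutively expresses the KLF7 coding sequence. A WPRE downstream of the ORF enhances transcript stability and expression. No epitope tag or fluorescent reporter is annotated. Short matches to U6, small t antigen and Rev appear to be fragments rather than functional units.
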