Features (pLannotate 1.2.2; 31 found; start..end, strand, type, name):
      5..231     +  promoter       RSV promoter: Rous sarcoma virus enhancer/promoter
    232..412     +  LTR            5' LTR (truncated): truncated 5' long terminal repeat (LTR) from HIV-1
    459..584     +  misc_feature   HIV-1 Ψ: packaging signal of human immunodeficiency virus type 1
    568..931     +  CDS            HIV-1 gag (fragment): gag protein from human immunodeficiency virus 1; gag
   1077..1310    +  misc_feature   RRE: The Rev response element (RRE) of HIV-1 allows for Rev-dependent mRNA export from the nucleus to the cytoplasm.
   1687..1713    +  CDS            Rev (fragment): human immunodeficiency virus 1 (HIV-1) Rev protein; rev; enhances nuclear export of unspliced and incompletely spliced viral mRNAs
   1720..1743    +  promoter       SV40 promoter (fragment): SV40 early promoter
   1744..1815    +  promoter       SV40 promoter (fragment): SV40 enhancer and early promoter
   1839..1974    +  rep_origin     SV40 ori: SV40 origin of replication
   2020..2616    +  CDS            PuroR (fragment): puromycin N-acetyltransferase; pac from Streptomyces; confers resistance to puromycin
   2665..2782    +  misc_feature   cPPT/CTS: central polypurine tract and central termination sequence of HIV-1
   2847..2913    +  CDS            small t antigen (fragment): SV40 (simian virus 40) small t antigen
   2920..4098    +  promoter       EF-1α promoter: strong constitutive promoter for human elongation factor EF-1α
   4115..5020    +  CDS            KLF7: KLF7_HUMAN - Also known as UKLF From Homo sapiens (Human).
   5036..5089    +  promoter       U6 promoter (fragment): RNA polymerase III promoter for human U6 snRNA
   5131..5719    +  misc_feature   WPRE: woodchuck hepatitis virus posttranscriptional regulatory element
   5770..5789    +  misc_feature   cPPT/CTS (fragment): central polypurine tract and central termination sequence of HIV-1
   5791..6024    +  LTR            3' LTR (ΔU3): self-inactivating 3' long terminal repeat (LTR) from HIV-1
   6102..6223    +  polyA_signal   SV40 poly(A) signal: SV40 polyadenylation signal
   6263..6398    +  rep_origin     SV40 ori: SV40 origin of replication
   6419..6437    -  promoter       T7 promoter: promoter for bacteriophage T7 RNA polymerase
   6445..6600    +  CDS            lacZα (fragment): LacZα fragment of β-galactosidase; lacZ fragment
   6605..7033    +  rep_origin     f1 ori (sequence partly withheld): f1 bacteriophage origin of replication; arrow indicates direction of (+) strand synthesis
   7086..7190    +  promoter       AmpR promoter: bla
   7191..8051    +  CDS            AmpR: β-lactamase; bla; confers resistance to ampicillin, carbenicillin, and related antibiotics
   8222..8810    +  rep_origin     ori: high-copy-number ColE1/pMB1/pBR322/pUC origin of replication
   8993..9085    +  CDS            lacI (fragment): lac repressor; lacI; The lac repressor binds to the lac operator to inhibit transcription in E. coli. This inhibition can be relieved by adding lactose or isopropyl-β-D-thiogalactopyranoside (IPTG).
   9098..9119    +  protein_bind   CAP binding site: CAP binding activates transcription in the presence of cAMP. E. coli catabolite activator protein
   9134..9164    +  promoter       lac promoter: promoter for the E. coli lac operon
   9172..9188    +  protein_bind   lac operator: The lac repressor binds to the lac operator to inhibit transcription in E. coli. This inhibition can be relieved by adding lactose or isopropyl-β-D-thiogalactopyranoside (IPTG). lac repressor encoded by lacI
   9233..9251    +  promoter       T3 promoter: promoter for bacteriophage T3 RNA polymerase
>Addgene plasmid #141776 | TFORF0979 | addgene full sequence | sequence record 391420 | Addgene NGS Result
TTAATGTAGTCTTATGCAATACTCTTGTAGTCTTGCAACATGGTAACGATGAGTTAGCAACATGCCTTAC
AAGGAGAGAAAAAGCACCGTGCATGCCGATTGGTGGAAGTAAGGTGGTACGATCGTGCCTTATTAGGAAG
GCAACAGACGGGTCTGACATGGATTGGACGAACCACTGAATTGCCGCATTGCAGAGATATTGTATTTAAG
TGCCTAGCTCGATACATAAACGGGTCTCTCTGGTTAGACCAGATCTGAGCCTGGGAGCTCTCTGGCTAAC
TAGGGAACCCACTGCTTAAGCCTCAATAAAGCTTGCCTTGAGTGCTTCAAGTAGTGTGTGCCCGTCTGTT
GTGTGACTCTGGTAACTAGAGATCCCTCAGACCCTTTTAGTCAGTGTGGAAAATCTCTAGCAGTGGCGCC
CGAACAGGGACTTGAAAGCGAAAGGGAAACCAGAGGAGCTCTCTCGACGCAGGACTCGGCTTGCTGAAGC
GCGCACGGCAAGAGGCGAGGGGCGGCGACTGGTGAGTACGCCAAAAATTTTGACTAGCGGAGGCTAGAAG
GAGAGAGATGGGTGCGAGAGCGTCAGTATTAAGCGGGGGAGAATTAGATCGCGATGGGAAAAAATTCGGT
TAAGGCCAGGGGGAAAGAAAAAATATAAATTAAAACATATAGTATGGGCAAGCAGGGAGCTAGAACGATT
CGCAGTTAATCCTGGCCTGTTAGAAACATCAGAAGGCTGTAGACAAATACTGGGACAGCTACAACCATCC
CTTCAGACAGGATCAGAAGAACTTAGATCATTATATAATACAGTAGCAACCCTCTATTGTGTGCATCAAA
GGATAGAGATAAAAGACACCAAGGAAGCTTTAGACAAGATAGAGGAAGAGCAAAACAAAAGTAAGACCAC
CGCACAGCAAGCGGCCGCTGATCTTCAGACCTGGAGGAGGAGATATGAGGGACAATTGGAGAAGTGAATT
ATATAAATATAAAGTAGTAAAAATTGAACCATTAGGAGTAGCACCCACCAAGGCAAAGAGAAGAGTGGTG
CAGAGAGAAAAAAGAGCAGTGGGAATAGGAGCTTTGTTCCTTGGGTTCTTGGGAGCAGCAGGAAGCACTA
TGGGCGCAGCGTCAATGACGCTGACGGTACAGGCCAGACAATTATTGTCTGGTATAGTGCAGCAGCAGAA
CAATTTGCTGAGGGCTATTGAGGCGCAACAGCATCTGTTGCAACTCACAGTCTGGGGCATCAAGCAGCTC
CAGGCAAGAATCCTGGCTGTGGAAAGATACCTAAAGGATCAACAGCTCCTGGGGATTTGGGGTTGCTCTG
GAAAACTCATTTGCACCACTGCTGTGCCTTGGAATGCTAGTTGGAGTAATAAATCTCTGGAACAGATTTG
GAATCACACGACCTGGATGGAGTGGGACAGAGAAATTAACAATTACACAAGCTTAATACACTCCTTAATT
GAAGAATCGCAAAACCAGCAAGAAAAGAATGAACAAGAATTATTGGAATTAGATAAATGGGCAAGTTTGT
GGAATTGGTTTAACATAACAAATTGGCTGTGGTATATAAAATTATTCATAATGATAGTAGGAGGCTTGGT
AGGTTTAAGAATAGTTTTTGCTGTACTTTCTATAGTGAATAGAGTTAGGCAGGGATATTCACCATTATCG
TTTCAGACCCACCTCCCAACCCCGAGGGGACCCATGCATTGCATCTCAATTAGTCAGCAACCAGGTGTGG
AAAGTCCCCAGGCTCCCCAGCAGGCAGAAGTATGCAAAGCATGCGTCTCAATTAGTCAGCAACCATAGTC
CCGCCCCTAACTCCGCCCATCCCGCCCCTAACTCCGCCCAGTTCCGCCCATTCTCCGCCCCATGGCTGAC
TAATTTTTTTTATTTATGCAGAGGCCGAGGCCGCCTCGGCCTCTGAGCTATTCCAGAAGTAGTGAGGAGG
CTTTTTTGGAGGCCTAGGCTTTTGCAAAAAGCTTTCTAGAGGTACCACCGGAGCTTACCATGACCGAGTA
CAAGCCCACGGTGCGCCTCGCCACCCGCGACGACGTCCCCAGGGCCGTACGCACCCTCGCCGCCGCGTTC
GCCGACTACCCCGCCACGCGCCACACCGTCGATCCGGACCGCCACATCGAGCGGGTCACCGAGCTGCAAG
AACTCTTCCTCACGCGCGTCGGGCTCGACATCGGCAAGGTGTGGGTCGCGGACGACGGCGCCGCCGTGGC
GGTCTGGACCACGCCGGAGAGCGTCGAAGCGGGGGCGGTGTTCGCCGAGATCGGCCCGCGCATGGCCGAG
TTGAGCGGTTCCCGGCTGGCCGCGCAGCAACAGATGGAAGGCCTCCTGGCGCCGCACCGGCCCAAGGAGC
CCGCGTGGTTCCTGGCCACCGTCGGCGTCTCGCCCGACCACCAGGGCAAGGGTCTGGGCAGCGCCGTCGT
GCTCCCCGGAGTGGAGGCGGCCGAGCGCGCCGGGGTGCCCGCCTTCCTGGAGACCTCCGCGCCCCGCAAC
CTCCCCTTCTACGAGCGGCTCGGCTTCACCGTCACCGCCGACGTCGAGGTGCCCGAAGGACCGCGCACCT
GGTGCATGACCCGCAAGCCCGGTGCCAGTTAACGAATTCTAGATCTTGAGACAAATGGCAGTATTCATCC
ACAATTTTAAAAGAAAAGGGGGGATTGGGGGGTACAGTGCAGGGGAAAGAATAGTAGACATAATAGCAAC
AGACATACAAACTAAAGAATTACAAAAACAAATTACAAAAATTCAAAATTTTCGGGTTTATTACAGGGAC
AGCAGAGATCCACTTTGGCGCCGGCTCGAGGCCTGCAGGTGCAAAGATGGATAAAGTTTTAAACAGAGAG
GAATCTTTGCAGCTAATGGACCTTCTAGGTCTTGAAAGGAGTGGGAATTGGCTCCGGTGCCCGTCAGTGG
GCAGAGCGCACATCGCCCACAGTCCCCGAGAAGTTGGGGGGAGGGGTCGGCAATTGAACCGGTGCCTAGA
GAAGGTGGCGCGGGGTAAACTGGGAAAGTGATGTCGTGTACTGGCTCCGCCTTTTTCCCGAGGGTGGGGG
AGAACCGTATATAAGTGCAGTAGTCGCCGTGAACGTTCTTTTTCGCAACGGGTTTGCCGCCAGAACACAG
GTAAGTGCCGTGTGTGGTTCCCGCGGGCCTGGCCTCTTTACGGGTTATGGCCCTTGCGTGCCTTGAATTA
CTTCCACCTGGCTGCAGTACGTGATTCTTGATCCCGAGCTTCGGGTTGGAAGTGGGTGGGAGAGTTCGAG
GCCTTGCGCTTAAGGAGCCCCTTCGCCTCGTGCTTGAGTTGAGGCCTGGCCTGGGCGCTGGGGCCGCCGC
GTGCGAATCTGGTGGCACCTTCGCGCCTGTCTCGCTGCTTTCGATAAGTCTCTAGCCATTTAAAATTTTT
GATGACCTGCTGCGACGCTTTTTTTCTGGCAAGATAGTCTTGTAAATGCGGGCCAAGATCTGCACACTGG
TATTTCGGTTTTTGGGGCCGCGGGCGGCGACGGGGCCCGTGCGTCCCAGCGCACATGTTCGGCGAGGCGG
GGCCTGCGAGCGCGGCCACCGAGAATCGGACGGGGGTAGTCTCAAGCTGGCCGGCCTGCTCTGGTGCCTG
GCCTCGCGCCGCCGTGTATCGCCCCGCCCTGGGCGGCAAGGCTGGCCCGGTCGGCACCAGTTGCGTGAGC
GGAAAGATGGCCGCTTCCCGGCCCTGCTGCAGGGAGCTCAAAATGGAGGACGCGGCGCTCGGGAGAGCGG
GCGGGTGAGTCACCCACACAAAGGAAAAGGGCCTTTCCGTCCTCAGCCGTCGCTTCATGTGACTCCACGG
AGTACCGGGCGCCGTCCAGGCACCTCGATTAGTTCTCGAGCTTTTGGAGTACGTCGTCTTTAGGTTGGGG
GGAGGGGTTTTATGCGATGGAGTTTCCCCACACTGAGTGGGTGGAGACTGAAGTTAGGCCAGCTTGGCAC
TTGATGTAATTCTCCTTGGAATTTGCCCTTTTTGAGTTTGGATCTTGGTTCATTCTCAAGCCTCAGACAG
TGGTTCAAAGTTTTTTTCTTCCATTTCAGGTGTCGTGAGGCTAGCACCGCCACCATGGACGTGTTGGCTA
GTTATAGTATATTCCAGGAGCTACAACTTGTCCACGACACCGGCTACTTCTCAGCTTTACCATCCCTGGA
GGAGACCTGGCAGCAGACATGCCTTGAATTGGAACGCTACCTACAGACGGAGCCCCGGAGGATCTCAGAG
ACCTTTGGTGAGGACTTGGACTGTTTCCTCCACGCTTCCCCTCCCCCGTGCATTGAGGAAAGCTTCCGTC
GCTTAGACCCCCTGCTGCTCCCCGTGGAAGCGGCCATCTGTGAGAAGAGCTCGGCAGTGGACATCTTGCT
CTCTCGGGACAAGTTGCTATCTGAGACCTGCCTCAGCCTCCAGCCGGCCAGCTCTTCTCTAGACAGCTAC
ACAGCCGTCAACCAGGCCCAGCTCAACGCAGTGACCTCATTAACGCCCCCATCGTCCCCTGAGCTCAGCC
GCCATCTGGTCAAAACCTCACAAACTCTCTCTGCCGTGGATGGCACGGTGACGTTGAAACTGGTGGCCAA
GAAGGCTGCTCTCAGCTCCGTAAAGGTGGGAGGGGTCGCAACAGCTGCAGCAGCCGTGACGGCTGCGGGG
GCCGTTAAGAGTGGACAGAGCGACAGTGACCAAGGAGGGCTGGGGGCTGAAGCATGTCCCGAAAACAAGA
AGAGGGTTCACCGCTGTCAGTTTAACGGGTGCCGGAAAGTTTATACAAAAAGCTCCCACTTAAAGGCCCA
CCAGAGGACTCACACAGGTGAGAAGCCTTATAAGTGCTCATGGGAGGGATGTGAGTGGCGTTTTGCACGA
AGCGATGAGCTCACGAGGCACTACAGGAAACACACAGGTGCAAAGCCCTTCAAATGCAACCACTGCGACA
GGTGTTTTTCCAGGTCTGACCATCTTGCCCTCCACATGAAGAGACATATCTAGTAATGAACTAGTCCGTA
ACTTGAAAGTATTTCGATTTCTTGGCTTTATATATCTTGTGGAAAGGACGAACGAATACTGGTGATACAT
CAGCAACGCGTTAAGTCGACAATCAACCTCTGGATTACAAAATTTGTGAAAGATTGACTGGTATTCTTAA
CTATGTTGCTCCTTTTACGCTATGTGGATACGCTGCTTTAATGCCTTTGTATCATGCTATTGCTTCCCGT
ATGGCTTTCATTTTCTCCTCCTTGTATAAATCCTGGTTGCTGTCTCTTTATGAGGAGTTGTGGCCCGTTG
TCAGGCAACGTGGCGTGGTGTGCACTGTGTTTGCTGACGCAACCCCCACTGGTTGGGGCATTGCCACCAC
CTGTCAGCTCCTTTCCGGGACTTTCGCTTTCCCCCTCCCTATTGCCACGGCGGAACTCATCGCCGCCTGC
CTTGCCCGCTGCTGGACAGGGGCTCGGCTGTTGGGCACTGACAATTCCGTGGTGTTGTCGGGGAAATCAT
CGTCCTTTCCTTGGCTGCTCGCCTGTGTTGCCACCTGGATTCTGCGCGGGACGTCCTTCTGCTACGTCCC
TTCGGCCCTCAATCCAGCGGACCTTCCTTCCCGCGGCCTGCTGCCGGCTCTGCGGCCTCTTCCGCGTCTT
CGCCTTCGCCCTCAGACGAGTCGGATCTCCCTTTGGGCCGCCTCCCCGCGTCGACTTTAAGACCAATGAC
TTACAAGGCAGCTGTAGATCTTAGCCACTTTTTAAAAGAAAAGGGGGGACTGGAAGGGCTAATTCACTCC
CAACGAAGACAAGATCTGCTTTTTGCTTGTACTGGGTCTCTCTGGTTAGACCAGATCTGAGCCTGGGAGC
TCTCTGGCTAACTAGGGAACCCACTGCTTAAGCCTCAATAAAGCTTGCCTTGAGTGCTTCAAGTAGTGTG
TGCCCGTCTGTTGTGTGACTCTGGTAACTAGAGATCCCTCAGACCCTTTTAGTCAGTGTGGAAAATCTCT
AGCAGTACGTATAGTAGTTCATGTCATCTTATTATTCAGTATTTATAACTTGCAAAGAAATGAATATCAG
AGAGTGAGAGGAACTTGTTTATTGCAGCTTATAATGGTTACAAATAAAGCAATAGCATCACAAATTTCAC
AAATAAAGCATTTTTTTCACTGCATTCTAGTTGTGGTTTGTCCAAACTCATCAATGTATCTTATCATGTC
TGGCTCTAGCTATCCCGCCCCTAACTCCGCCCATCCCGCCCCTAACTCCGCCCAGTTCCGCCCATTCTCC
GCCCCATGGCTGACTAATTTTTTTTATTTATGCAGAGGCCGAGGCCGCCTCGGCCTCTGAGCTATTCCAG
AAGTAGTGAGGAGGCTTTTTTGGAGGCCTAGGGACGTACCCAATTCGCCCTATAGTGAGTCGTATTACGC
GCGCTCACTGGCCGTCGTTTTACAACGTCGTGACTGGGAAAACCCTGGCGTTACCCAACTTAATCGCCTT
GCAGCACATCCCCCTTTCGCCAGCTGGCGTAATAGCGAAGAGGCCCGCACCGATCGCCCTTCCCAACAGT
TGCGCAGCCTGAATGGCGAATGGG
[124 nt withheld, positions 6605-6728]
C
[91 nt withheld, positions 6730-6820]
A
[49 nt withheld, positions 6822-6870]
CCTTTGACGTTGGAGTCCACGTTCTTT
[37 nt withheld, positions 6898-6934]
ACCCTATCTCGGTCTATTCTTTTGATTTATAAGGGATTTTGCCGATTTCGGCCTATTGGTTAAAAAATGA
GCTGATTTAACAAAAATTTAACGCGAATTTTAACAAAATATTAACGCTTACAATTTAGGTGGCACTTTTC
GGGGAAATGTGCGCGGAACCCCTATTTGTTTATTTTTCTAAATACATTCAAATATGTATCCGCTCATGAG
ACAATAACCCTGATAAATGCTTCAATAATATTGAAAAAGGAAGAGTATGAGTATTCAACATTTCCGTGTC
GCCCTTATTCCCTTTTTTGCGGCATTTTGCCTTCCTGTTTTTGCTCACCCAGAAACGCTGGTGAAAGTAA
AAGATGCTGAAGATCAGTTGGGTGCACGAGTGGGTTACATCGAACTGGATCTCAACAGCGGTAAGATCCT
TGAGAGTTTTCGCCCCGAAGAACGTTTTCCAATGATGAGCACTTTTAAAGTTCTGCTATGTGGCGCGGTA
TTATCCCGTATTGACGCCGGGCAAGAGCAACTCGGTCGCCGCATACACTATTCTCAGAATGACTTGGTTG
AGTACTCACCAGTCACAGAAAAGCATCTTACGGATGGCATGACAGTAAGAGAATTATGCAGTGCTGCCAT
AACCATGAGTGATAACACTGCGGCCAACTTACTTCTGACAACGATCGGAGGACCGAAGGAGCTAACCGCT
TTTTTGCACAACATGGGGGATCATGTAACTCGCCTTGATCGTTGGGAACCGGAGCTGAATGAAGCCATAC
CAAACGACGAGCGTGACACCACGATGCCTGTAGCAATGGCAACAACGTTGCGCAAACTATTAACTGGCGA
ACTACTTACTCTAGCTTCCCGGCAACAATTAATAGACTGGATGGAGGCGGATAAAGTTGCAGGACCACTT
CTGCGCTCGGCCCTTCCGGCTGGCTGGTTTATTGCTGATAAATCTGGAGCCGGTGAGCGTGGGTCTCGCG
GTATCATTGCAGCACTGGGGCCAGATGGTAAGCCCTCCCGTATCGTAGTTATCTACACGACGGGGAGTCA
GGCAACTATGGATGAACGAAATAGACAGATCGCTGAGATAGGTGCCTCACTGATTAAGCATTGGTAACTG
TCAGACCAAGTTTACTCATATATACTTTAGATTGATTTAAAACTTCATTTTTAATTTAAAAGGATCTAGG
TGAAGATCCTTTTTGATAATCTCATGACCAAAATCCCTTAACGTGAGTTTTCGTTCCACTGAGCGTCAGA
CCCCGTAGAAAAGATCAAAGGATCTTCTTGAGATCCTTTTTTTCTGCGCGTAATCTGCTGCTTGCAAACA
AAAAAACCACCGCTACCAGCGGTGGTTTGTTTGCCGGATCAAGAGCTACCAACTCTTTTTCCGAAGGTAA
CTGGCTTCAGCAGAGCGCAGATACCAAATACTGTTCTTCTAGTGTAGCCGTAGTTAGGCCACCACTTCAA
GAACTCTGTAGCACCGCCTACATACCTCGCTCTGCTAATCCTGTTACCAGTGGCTGCTGCCAGTGGCGAT
AAGTCGTGTCTTACCGGGTTGGACTCAAGACGATAGTTACCGGATAAGGCGCAGCGGTCGGGCTGAACGG
GGGGTTCGTGCACACAGCCCAGCTTGGAGCGAACGACCTACACCGAACTGAGATACCTACAGCGTGAGCT
ATGAGAAAGCGCCACGCTTCCCGAAGGGAGAAAGGCGGACAGGTATCCGGTAAGCGGCAGGGTCGGAACA
GGAGAGCGCACGAGGGAGCTTCCAGGGGGAAACGCCTGGTATCTTTATAGTCCTGTCGGGTTTCGCCACC
TCTGACTTGAGCGTCGATTTTTGTGATGCTCGTCAGGGGGGCGGAGCCTATGGAAAAACGCCAGCAACGC
GGCCTTTTTACGGTTCCTGGCCTTTTGCTGGCCTTTTGCTCACATGTTCTTTCCTGCGTTATCCCCTGAT
TCTGTGGATAACCGTATTACCGCCTTTGAGTGAGCTGATACCGCTCGCCGCAGCCGAACGACCGAGCGCA
GCGAGTCAGTGAGCGAGGAAGCGGAAGAGCGCCCAATACGCAAACCGCCTCTCCCCGCGCGTTGGCCGAT
TCATTAATGCAGCTGGCACGACAGGTTTCCCGACTGGAAAGCGGGCAGTGAGCGCAACGCAATTAATGTG
AGTTAGCTCACTCATTAGGCACCCCAGGCTTTACACTTTATGCTTCCGGCTCGTATGTTGTGTGGAATTG
TGAGCGGATAACAATTTCACACAGGAAACAGCTATGACCATGATTACGCCAAGCGCGCAATTAACCCTCA
CTAAAGGGAACAAAAGCTGGAGCTGCAAGC
