>Addgene plasmid #141776 | TFORF0979 | depositor partial sequence | sequence record 277465 | Insert
ACCGCCACCATGGACGTGTTGGCTAGTTATAGTATATTCCAGGAGCTACAACTTGTCCACGACACCGGCT
ACTTCTCAGCTTTACCATCCCTGGAGGAGACCTGGCAGCAGACATGCCTTGAATTGGAACGCTACCTACA
GACGGAGCCCCGGAGGATCTCAGAGACCTTTGGTGAGGACTTGGACTGTTTCCTCCACGCTTCCCCTCCC
CCGTGCATTGAGGAAAGCTTCCGTCGCTTAGACCCCCTGCTGCTCCCCGTGGAAGCGGCCATCTGTGAGA
AGAGCTCGGCAGTGGACATCTTGCTCTCTCGGGACAAGTTGCTATCTGAGACCTGCCTCAGCCTCCAGCC
GGCCAGCTCTTCTCTAGACAGCTACACAGCCGTCAACCAGGCCCAGCTCAACGCAGTGACCTCATTAACG
CCCCCATCGTCCCCTGAGCTCAGCCGCCATCTGGTCAAAACCTCACAAACTCTCTCTGCCGTGGATGGCA
CGGTGACGTTGAAACTGGTGGCCAAGAAGGCTGCTCTCAGCTCCGTAAAGGTGGGAGGGGTCGCAACAGC
TGCAGCAGCCGTGACGGCTGCGGGGGCCGTTAAGAGTGGACAGAGCGACAGTGACCAAGGAGGGCTGGGG
GCTGAAGCATGTCCCGAAAACAAGAAGAGGGTTCACCGCTGTCAGTTTAACGGGTGCCGGAAAGTTTATA
CAAAAAGCTCCCACTTAAAGGCCCACCAGAGGACTCACACAGGTGAGAAGCCTTATAAGTGCTCATGGGA
GGGATGTGAGTGGCGTTTTGCACGAAGCGATGAGCTCACGAGGCACTACAGGAAACACACAGGTGCAAAG
CCCTTCAAATGCAACCACTGCGACAGGTGTTTTTCCAGGTCTGACCATCTTGCCCTCCACATGAAGAGAC
ATATCTAGTAATGAACTAGTCCGTAACTTGAAAGTATTTCGATTTCTTGGCTTTATATATCTTGTGGAAA
GGACGAACGAATACTGGTGATACATCAGCA
