>Addgene plasmid #141776 | TFORF0979 | depositor partial sequence | sequence record 277466 | Barcode
ACGAATACTGGTGATACATCAGCA
